>Addgene plasmid #34435 | KHBD00310 | depositor partial sequence | sequence record 41002 | KHBD00310 sequence 2265 bps
ATGACAGAGAATCAGCTGTATCCCATGTCATCGGAGTTCTTTGACACCGGCTCGAACAGCAGCAGCAACA
CACTTAAATACGATCTGTATTCCCTGGGCTCCACCGTTGTGGGGGCGGCGCTGCCCACGTTGACGATCAA
CACGGGCTACGGCAGCAGCAGCAGCAACAATAACAACACTAATAACAACAATAACAACAGCAGTAGTCAC
AGCAGCAGCAGCAACTGCTCCACCAGCACCACAAATACCTGTAATGTAATGCTAAGTACAACGGCCATAA
CAATACCACGCAGCAGCAACCACAACCAGATCCATCATCATCCGTATCAGCAGTCCGATTTGCAGACACC
GCGCCATCATCCCAGTCCTCTACACACGTTGCCCAGCATGACCCATCAGCAAAATCAGCTTCAGCAGCAG
CAGCAGCAGCAACACCACAACCAACAGCAGCAGCTGCAGCAATCGCATTTGGCACTGGGAGAGCTTTCAG
ACTTTGGACTAGATGCACTGGATGCCGCTTCGCTATCGCCCACTCTGCTGCAGGATGTGAGCCTGAGTGC
TGTTTCTCCTCTAAGCACCACACTCTACAATGGCAACACCAGTGGAGCAGGCAGCAGCAACGGAATAGGA
TCCGGCAGTGGTGGCTACTTCACGCCCGACATGTCGCACAGCCTCAGCCTGAATGTGGTCAGTGAGCAGG
TTCTGCTGCAGGAAGCCACAACCCCGAATGAGTTGCTCTACGAGATGACACCCAACTCGAATGCCATGTG
GAGTGATATCAGCAGTGCCATTATCCATACCAAACACGAGCCATTCAGTCTGGACGATGACTATATCTTT
CCCAACGATAAGGCCGAAATACAGGCAGCCGATTTGTCTGACCTTAATGGCGGCGATTTTCTGGATGTGA
TCGGAAATATAGAGGATTTCTTGCCGCAGACCGCAGTCACTCAAAGTGTCAATTTCCTACTGTCGCCGCA
AGCTCAAGGACAGGATGCCCTGGTGGCACCGCCCATGGAACTTTTGCAACAGCAACAACAGAATCACCAG
CAGCTGCAGGTCGGCAGCCTGCCGCAGTTGCAAACGCTGCTCACGCTTTCCCAGCAGCAGCAGTCGAACA
GTTCCTCCACTAGTCCGTATGAGATCTATCACAGTACGCCCCAAAAGCCGCAGCAGCAACAGCTGTCCGC
CAGCTTCTCGCCCGGCAGTCAGGCATCCCAATCGCCATTGACCCCACCGCCGCCACCGCACGCCAATCGA
CCCCAGTACCAGATGGTTAAGTCGCGCAACATGCAGGAATTGATCAAGAAGGGCTTTCCCATGTCCTCGC
CGCCAGAACGCTCGATCCTAAGTCAGTCCGCCGCCTTGAGTCCGGGTGGTAGCAGTGGTTTTGGCAGCTC
GGCTTCTGGCAACAGTACAACTACCAGTAATCAGACATCCGGATCAGCCGTGCGCAAATCGTTTGGCTAC
CAGAGCGCCGTTGAGAACTCCCAGCTGAGTCGCCTCAGCTCGTCGGCTCCGACGCACTTGGGATTGGAGC
ACATCTGGATGCGGCGGGAGCCACGACAGCATTTACTCTCCACCGGCTCGCTGGCCGAGGCCGAGAGCTT
CTCTTCACTGAGCACGGGCAGTGTCTTGTCCCCGGATGGCATTGACTTCTCGCAGGACGATGAGGATGAC
AATTCGAGTGAGAATAGCGATAACTACGACGATTGTAGCAGCGACAATGGACTCTCTGAGGATGAAGATG
AAACGCGTACCTCGACACCAAACCATTTGTCCAGTAGCAAGGGCAAAGAGCGATTTTTCTGGCAGTACAA
TGTTCAGGCCAAAGGACCCAAGGGAAAGAGACTGGTCTTTCAATCGAAGCTCGAGGATCCTCATGTGCTG
AACGAGGTGACAGACCCCGTCTTCAGTCCAACGTGCTCCGTGCGAGGCATTAAGGTGTACAAGCACAGTG
GCAAGGCCCGCAAGGGCGATGGTAACGATTTAACTCCCAATGCCAGGAAGCTGCACAATATTGGCAAGGA
ACTGGACAAGCTAAGCCGCACCATCAATGACATGACTCCTGTTTCCGAGCTGCCATTCAATGTGCGCCCC
AAGTCGCGCAAGGAGAAGAACAAGCTGGCCTCACGCGCCTGTCGCCTGAAGAAGAAGGCGCAGCACGAGG
CCAACAAAATTAAGTTGTTCGGCCTTGAAATTGAACACAGTGAGTTCAATGTGAAAGCTGTGGAAATATC
TTATAATCCTTCAATTTTCGTTTTA
