>Addgene plasmid #34435 | KHBD00310 | addgene partial sequence | sequence record 42199 | M13-Rev 5'-CAGGAAACAGCTATGACC-3'
TGATTTTATTTTGACTGATAGTGACCTGTTCGTTGCAACAAATTGATAAGCAATGCTTTCTTATAATGCC
AACTTTGTACAAGAAAGTTGGCAATAAAACGAAAATTGAAGGATTATAAGATATTTCCACAGCTTTCACA
TTGAACTCACTGTGTTCAATTTCAAGGCCGAACAACTTAATTTTGTTGGCCTCGTGCTGCGCCTTCTTCT
TCAGGCGACAGGCGCGTGAGGCCAGCTTGTTCTTCTCCTTGCGCGACTTGGGGCGCACATTGAATGGCAG
CTCGGAAACAGGAGTCATGTCATTGATGGTGCGGCTTAGCTTGTCCAGTTCCTTGCCAATATTGTGCAGC
TTCCTGGCATTGGGAGTTAAATCGTTACCATCGCCCTTGCGGGCCTTGCCACTGTGCTTGTACACCTTAA
TGCCTCGCACGGAGCACGTTGGACTGAAGACGGGGTCTGTCACCTCGTTCAGCACATGAGGATCCTCGAG
CTTCGATTGAAAGACCAGTCTCTTTCCCTTGGGTCCTTTGGCCTGAACATTGTACTGCCAGAAAAATCGC
TCTTTGCCCTTGCTACTGGACAAATGGTTTGGTGTCGAGGTACGCGTTTCATCTTCATCCTCAGAGAGTC
CATTGTCGCTGCTACAATCGTCGTAGTTATCGCTATTCTCACTCGAATTGTCATCCTCATCGTCCTGCGA
GAAGTCAATGCCATCCGGGGACAAGACACT
