[The description below was written by a language model from this plasmid's Addgene catalogue record.]
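Description:
KHBD00310 is a Gateway entry-type clone built in the pDONR221 backbone (Invitrogen), carrying the open reading frame of the Drosophila melanogaster gene CG13624 (FBgn0039209). The vector is a bacterial cloning plasmid rather than an expression construct. It is maintained at high copy number in standard E. coli cloning strains such as DH5alpha and is selected with kanamycin. The record lists about 2.5 kb of backbone without the insert and an insert of roughly 2.3 kb. No feature table is provided, so individual elements such as the replication origin and the recombination sites are not itemised, and no promoter driving the insert is stated. This fits the general design of donor and entry vectors, which hold an ORF for transfer rather than express it.

The insert was introduced by Gateway recombination. In a pDONR221-derived clone the ORF is normally flanked by attL sites, which allow an LR reaction to move it into any compatible destination vector. M13 forward and reverse primer sites flank the cloning region and are used for sequence verification. The depositor notes that ORFs in this collection were cloned open-ended, without a stop codon. The coding sequence can therefore be read through into a C-terminal tag or fusion partner supplied by the destination vector.

The clone belongs to a collection associated with a study on automated protein–DNA interaction screening of Drosophila regulatory elements. This suggests it serves as a transferable ORF source for making fusion constructs in such screens, although the record does not describe the function of CG13624 itself.
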