Addgene plasmid #34435: KHBD00310
Depositing lab: Bart Deplancke. Depositing organization: Swiss Federal Institute of Technology (EPFL). Publication: Automated protein-DNA interaction screening of Drosophila regulatory elements. Korneel Hens, Jean-Daniel Feuz, Alina Isakova, Antonina Lagovitina, Andreas Massouras, Julien Bryois, Patrick Callaerts, Susan E. Celniker, Bart Deplancke. Nat Methods. 2011 Oct 30;8(12):1065-70. 10.1038/nmeth.1763 PubMed 22037703.
Backbone
  Vector backbone: pDONR221
  Backbone manufacturer: Invitrogen
  Backbone size w/o insert (bp): 2536
  Vector type: Gateway Donor Vector
Growth in bacteria
  Bacterial resistance: Kanamycin, 50 μg/mL
  Growth temperature: 37°C
  Growth strain: DH5alpha
  Copy number: High Copy
Gene/Insert
  Gene/Insert name: CG13624 (alt names: FBgn0039209; CG13624)
  Species: D. melanogaster (fly)
  Insert size (bp): 2265
  Entrez Gene: CG13624 (a.k.a. Dmel_CG13624, Dmel\CG13624, anon-WO0153538.65)
  Cloning method: Gateway Cloning
  Sequencing primers: 5′ M13F; 3′ M13R
Terms and licenses: Academic/Nonprofit Terms; Industry Terms: Not Available to Industry
Depositor comments: Please note that the ORFs in this collection were cloned open-ended (without a stop codon).
How to cite: KHBD00310 was a gift from Bart Deplancke (Addgene plasmid # 34435 ; http://n2t.net/addgene:34435 ; RRID:Addgene_34435)
